Addgene plasmid #190873: pAAV-CAG-EGFP barcode-9-SV40 polyA
Purpose: For barcoded retrograde labeling
Depositing lab: Yuejun Chen. Depositing organization: Center for Excellence in Brain Science and Intelligence Technology, Chinese Academy of Sciences. Publication: High-throughput mapping of single-neuron projection and molecular features by retrograde barcoded labeling. Xu P, Peng J, Yuan T, Chen Z, He H, Wu Z, Li T, Li X, Wang L, Gao L, Yan J, Wei W, Li CT, Luo ZG, Chen Y. Elife. 2024 Feb 23;13:e85419. doi: 10.7554/eLife.85419. PubMed 38390967.
Backbone
  Vector backbone: pAAV-CAG-tdTomato (codon diversified)(Plasmid #59462)
  Backbone manufacturer: Addgene
  Vector type: AAV
Growth in bacteria
  Bacterial resistance: Ampicillin, 100 μg/mL
  Growth temperature: 37°C
  Growth strain: NEB Stable
  Copy number: High Copy
Gene/Insert
  Gene/Insert name: EGFP-barcode9
  Species: Other
  Insert size (bp): 718
  Mutation: WT
  Cloning method: Restriction Enzyme; 5′ cloning site Unknown (unknown if destroyed)
  Sequencing primers: 3′ BGH
Terms and licenses: Academic/Nonprofit Terms; Industry Terms: Not Available to Industry
Depositor comments: Please visit https://doi.org/10.1101/2021.05.16.444258 for bioRxiv preprint.
How to cite: pAAV-CAG-EGFP barcode-9-SV40 polyA was a gift from Yuejun Chen (Addgene plasmid # 190873 ; http://n2t.net/addgene:190873 ; RRID:Addgene_190873)
