[The description below was written by a language model from this plasmid's Addgene catalogue record and pLannotate feature annotations shown in this document.]
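Description:
pAAV-CAG-EGFP barcode-9-SV40 polyA is an AAV transfer plasmid built on the pAAV-CAG-tdTomato (codon diversified) backbone, in which the original reporter has been replaced by an EGFP-barcode9 insert of about 718 bp. The roughly 5 kb plasmid is maintained in E. coli through a high-copy ColE1/pUC-type origin and selected with ampicillin via the β-lactamase gene. An f1 phage origin is also present in the backbone. The recorded propagation strain is a recombination-deficient one, as is commonly chosen to keep the repeat-rich AAV termini intact.

The payload lies between two AAV2 inverted terminal repeats, the cis elements required for replication and packaging of the cassette into recombinant AAV particles. Expression is driven by the CAG arrangement: a CMV immediate-early enhancer fragment, the chicken β-actin promoter, and chimeric β-actin/β-globin intron sequence. The short HBB match just upstream of the reporter most likely reflects the β-globin portion of this intron rather than a separate gene. This strong, broadly active promoter drives mammalian codon-optimised EGFP.

Downstream, the annotation finds a bGH polyadenylation signal followed by a short SV40-derived fragment scored as large T antigen, which probably corresponds to the SV40 polyA named in the title. The barcode itself is not annotated as a feature, and its exact position is not stated. If it lies in the transcribed region, as the design implies, it could be read from EGFP mRNA.

The stated purpose is barcoded retrograde labeling. The name suggests this plasmid is one member of a series differing in barcode, so that neurons labeled from different injection sites could be told apart by sequencing. The capsid used for retrograde delivery is not specified in the record.
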