Features (pLannotate 1.2.2; 16 found; start..end, strand, type, name):
    164..412     +  enhancer       CMV enhancer (fragment): human cytomegalovirus immediate early enhancer
    414..690     +  promoter       chicken β-actin promoter: No description available
    691..826     +  intron         hybrid intron (fragment): hybrid between chicken β-actin (CBA) and minute virus of mice (MMV) introns (Gray et al., 2011)
    915..1045    +  intron         chimeric intron (fragment): chimera between introns from chicken β-actin and rabbit β-globin
   1049..1120    +  CDS            HBB (fragment): HBB_COLGU - Experimental evidence at transcript level: Swiss-Prot protein existence level 2. Involved in oxygen transport from the lung to the various peripheral tissues. From Colobus guereza (Mantled guereza) (Eastern black-and-white colobus monkey).
   1124..1843    +  CDS            EGFP: the original enhanced GFP (Yang et al., 1996) mammalian codon-optimized
   1919..2143    +  polyA_signal   bGH poly(A) signal: bovine growth hormone polyadenylation signal
   2169..2237    -  CDS            large T antigen (fragment): large T antigen from SV40 (simian virus 40)
   2308..2441    +  repeat_region  AAV2 ITR: inverted terminal repeat of adeno-associated virus serotype 2 inverted
   2435..2491    -  CDS            lacI (fragment): lac repressor; lacI; The lac repressor binds to the lac operator to inhibit transcription in E. coli. This inhibition can be relieved by adding lactose or isopropyl-β-D-thiogalactopyranoside (IPTG).
   2674..3262    -  rep_origin     ori: high-copy-number ColE1/pMB1/pBR322/pUC origin of replication
   3433..4293    -  CDS            AmpR: β-lactamase; bla; confers resistance to ampicillin, carbenicillin, and related antibiotics
   4294..4398    -  promoter       AmpR promoter: bla
   4451..4879    -  rep_origin     f1 ori (sequence partly withheld): f1 bacteriophage origin of replication; arrow indicates direction of (+) strand synthesis
   4884..4953    -  CDS            lacZα (fragment): LacZα fragment of β-galactosidase; lacZ fragment
   4948..103     -  repeat_region  AAV2 ITR (fragment) (across the origin): inverted terminal repeat of adeno-associated virus serotype 2 inverted
>Addgene plasmid #190873 | pAAV-CAG-EGFP barcode-9-SV40 polyA | addgene full sequence | sequence record 403655 | Addgene NGS Result
GCCCGGGCAAAGCCCGGGCGTCGGGCGACCTTTGGTCGCCCGGCCTCAGTGAGCGAGCGAGCGCGCAGAG
AGGGAGTGGCCAACTCCATCACTAGGGGTTCCTTGTAGTTAATGATTAACCCGCCATGCTACTTATCTAC
GTAGCCATGCTCTAGGAAGAGTACCATTGACGTCAATAATGACGTATGTTCCCATAGTAACGCCAATAGG
GACTTTCCATTGACGTCAATGGGTGGAGTATTTACGGTAAACTGCCCACTTGGCAGTACATCAAGTGTAT
CATATGCCAAGTACGCCCCCTATTGACGTCAATGACGGTAAATGGCCCGCCTGGCATTATGCCCAGTACA
TGACCTTATGGGACTTTCCTACTTGGCAGTACATCTACGTATTAGTCATCGCTATTACCATGGTCGAGGT
GAGCCCCACGTTCTGCTTCACTCTCCCCATCTCCCCCCCCTCCCCACCCCCAATTTTGTATTTATTTATT
TTTTAATTATTTTGTGCAGCGATGGGGGCGGGGGGGGGGGGGRSCGCGCGCCAGGCGGGGCGGGGCGGGG
CGAGGGGCGGGGCGGGGCGAGGCGGAGAGGTGCGGCGGCAGCCAATCAGAGCGGCGCGCTCCGAAAGTTT
CCTTTTATGGCGAGGCGGCGGCGGCGGCGGCCCTATAAAAAGCGAAGCGCGCGGCGGGCGGGAGTCGCTG
CGCGCTGCCTTCGCCCCGTGCCCCGCTCCGCCGCCGCCTCGCGCCGCCCGCCCCGGCTCTGACTGACCGC
GTTACTCCCACAGGTGAGCGGGCGGGACGGCCCTTCTCCTCCGGGCTGTAATTAGCGCTTGGTTTAATGA
CGGCTTGTTTCTTTTCTGTGGCTGCGTGAAAGCCTTGAGGGGCTCCGGGAGGGCCCTTTGTGCGGGGGGA
GCGGCTCGGGGCTGTCCGCGGGGGGACGGCTGCCTTCGGGGGGGACGGGGCAGGGCGGGGTTCGGCTTCT
GGCGTGTGACCGGCGGCTCTAGAGCCTCTGCTAACCATGTTCATGCCTTCTTCTTTTTCCTACAGCTCCT
GGGCAACGTGCTGGTTATTGTGCTGTCTCATCATTTTGGCAAAGAATTGGATCCCCGGGTACCGGTCGCC
ACCATGGTGAGCAAGGGCGAGGAGCTGTTCACCGGGGTGGTGCCCATCCTGGTCGAGCTGGACGGCGACG
TAAACGGCCACAAGTTCAGCGTGTCCGGCGAGGGCGAGGGCGATGCCACCTACGGCAAGCTGACCCTGAA
GTTCATCTGCACCACCGGCAAGCTGCCCGTGCCCTGGCCCACCCTCGTGACCACCCTGACCTACGGCGTG
CAGTGCTTCAGCCGCTACCCCGACCACATGAAGCAGCACGACTTCTTCAAGTCCGCCATGCCCGAAGGCT
ACGTCCAGGAGCGCACCATCTTCTTCAAGGACGACGGCAACTACAAGACCCGCGCCGAGGTGAAGTTCGA
GGGCGACACCCTGGTGAACCGCATCGAGCTGAAGGGCATCGACTTCAAGGAGGACGGCAACATCCTGGGG
CACAAGCTGGAGTACAACTACAACAGCCACAACGTCTATATCATGGCCGACAAGCAGAAGAACGGCATCA
AGGTGAACTTCAAGATCCGCCACAACATCGAGGACGGCAGCGTGCAGCTCGCCGACCACTACCAGCAGAA
CACCCCCATCGGCGACGGCCCCGTGCTGCTGCCCGACAACCACTACCTGAGCACCCAGTCCGCCCTGAGC
AAAGACCCCAACGAGAAGCGCGATCACATGGTCCTGCTGGAGTTCGTGACCGCCGCCGGGATCACTCTCG
GCATGGACGAGCTGTACAAGTAAAGCGGCCGCGACTCTAGAATTCCTGTGCCATCGGCATGGATCCAGGG
CCCGTTTAAACCCGCTGATCAGCCTCGACTGTGCCTTCTAGTTGCCAGCCATCTGTTGTTTGCCCCTCCC
CCGTGCCTTCCTTGACCCTGGAAGGTGCCACTCCCACTGTCCTTTCCTAATAAAATGAGGAAATTGCATC
GCATTGTCTGAGTAGGTGTCATTCTATTCTGGGGGGTGGGGTGGGGCAGGACAGCAAGGGGGAGGATTGG
GAAGACAATAGCAGGCATGCTGGGGATGCGGTGGGCTCTATGGGTTAACAACAACAATTGCATTCATTTT
ATGTTTCAGGTTCAGGGGGAGATGTGGGAGGTTTTTTAAAGCAAGTAAAACCTCTACAAATGTGGTAAAA
TCGATAAGGATCTTCCTAGAGCATGGCTACGTAGATAAGTAGCATGGCGGGTTAATCATTAACTACAAGG
AACCCCTAGTGATGGAGTTGGCCACTCCCTCTCTGCGCGCTCGCTCGCTCACTGAGGCCGGGCGACCAAA
GGTCGCCCGACGCCCGGGCTTTGCCCGGGCGGCCTCAGTGAGCGAGCGAGCGCGCAGCTGCATTAATGAA
TCGGCCAACGCGCGGGGAGAGGCGGTTTGCGTATTGGGCGCTCTTCCGCTTCCTCGCTCACTGACTCGCT
GCGCTCGGTCGTTCGGCTGCGGCGAGCGGTATCAGCTCACTCAAAGGCGGTAATACGGTTATCCACAGAA
TCAGGGGATAACGCAGGAAAGAACATGTGAGCAAAAGGCCAGCAAAAGGCCAGGAACCGTAAAAAGGCCG
CGTTGCTGGCGTTTTTCCATAGGCTCCGCCCCCCTGACGAGCATCACAAAAATCGACGCTCAAGTCAGAG
GTGGCGAAACCCGACAGGACTATAAAGATACCAGGCGTTTCCCCCTGGAAGCTCCCTCGTGCGCTCTCCT
GTTCCGACCCTGCCGCTTACCGGATACCTGTCCGCCTTTCTCCCTTCGGGAAGCGTGGCGCTTTCTCATA
GCTCACGCTGTAGGTATCTCAGTTCGGTGTAGGTCGTTCGCTCCAAGCTGGGCTGTGTGCACGAACCCCC
CGTTCAGCCCGACCGCTGCGCCTTATCCGGTAACTATCGTCTTGAGTCCAACCCGGTAAGACACGACTTA
TCGCCACTGGCAGCAGCCACTGGTAACAGGATTAGCAGAGCGAGGTATGTAGGCGGTGCTACAGAGTTCT
TGAAGTGGTGGCCTAACTACGGCTACACTAGAAGAACAGTATTTGGTATCTGCGCTCTGCTGAAGCCAGT
TACCTTCGGAAAAAGAGTTGGTAGCTCTTGATCCGGCAAACAAACCACCGCTGGTAGCGGTGGTTTTTTT
GTTTGCAAGCAGCAGATTACGCGCAGAAAAAAAGGATCTCAAGAAGATCCTTTGATCTTTTCTACGGGGT
CTGACGCTCAGTGGAACGAAAACTCACGTTAAGGGATTTTGGTCATGAGATTATCAAAAAGGATCTTCAC
CTAGATCCTTTTAAATTAAAAATGAAGTTTTAAATCAATCTAAAGTATATATGAGTAAACTTGGTCTGAC
AGTTACCAATGCTTAATCAGTGAGGCACCTATCTCAGCGATCTGTCTATTTCGTTCATCCATAGTTGCCT
GACTCCCCGTCGTGTAGATAACTACGATACGGGAGGGCTTACCATCTGGCCCCAGTGCTGCAATGATACC
GCGAGACCCACGCTCACCGGCTCCAGATTTATCAGCAATAAACCAGCCAGCCGGAAGGGCCGAGCGCAGA
AGTGGTCCTGCAACTTTATCCGCCTCCATCCAGTCTATTAATTGTTGCCGGGAAGCTAGAGTAAGTAGTT
CGCCAGTTAATAGTTTGCGCAACGTTGTTGCCATTGCTACAGGCATCGTGGTGTCACGCTCGTCGTTTGG
TATGGCTTCATTCAGCTCCGGTTCCCAACGATCAAGGCGAGTTACATGATCCCCCATGTTGTGCAAAAAA
GCGGTTAGCTCCTTCGGTCCTCCGATCGTTGTCAGAAGTAAGTTGGCCGCAGTGTTATCACTCATGGTTA
TGGCAGCACTGCATAATTCTCTTACTGTCATGCCATCCGTAAGATGCTTTTCTGTGACTGGTGAGTACTC
AACCAAGTCATTCTGAGAATAGTGTATGCGGCGACCGAGTTGCTCTTGCCCGGCGTCAATACGGGATAAT
ACCGCGCCACATAGCAGAACTTTAAAAGTGCTCATCATTGGAAAACGTTCTTCGGGGCGAAAACTCTCAA
GGATCTTACCGCTGTTGAGATCCAGTTCGATGTAACCCACTCGTGCACCCAACTGATCTTCAGCATCTTT
TACTTTCACCAGCGTTTCTGGGTGAGCAAAAACAGGAAGGCAAAATGCCGCAAAAAAGGGAATAAGGGCG
ACACGGAAATGTTGAATACTCATACTCTTCCTTTTTCAATATTATTGAAGCATTTATCAGGGTTATTGTC
TCATGAGCGGATACATATTTGAATGTATTTAGAAAAATAAACAAATAGGGGTTCCGCGCACATTTCCCCG
AAAAGTGCCACCTAAATTGTAAGCGTTAATATTTTGTTAAAATTCGCGTTAAATTTTTGTTAAATCAGCT
CATTTTTTAACCAATAGGCCGAAATCGGCAAAATCCCTTATAAATCAAAAGAATAGACCGAGATAGGGT
[37 nt withheld, positions 4550-4586]
AAAGAACGTGGACTCCAACGTCAAAGG
[49 nt withheld, positions 4614-4662]
T
[91 nt withheld, positions 4664-4754]
G
[124 nt withheld, positions 4756-4879]
CCCATTCGCCATTCAGGCTGCGCAACTGTTGGGAAGGGCGATCGGTGCGGGCCTCTTCGCTATTACGCCA
GCTGCGCGCTCGCTCGCTCACTGAGGCC
