>Addgene plasmid #190873 | pAAV-CAG-EGFP barcode-9-SV40 polyA | depositor partial sequence | sequence record 369966 | Barcode9
CTGTGCCATCGGCAT
